Addgene plasmid #87539: pTALE-STAR-KRAB-A
Purpose: (Empty Backbone) Destination vector for TALE-KRAB construction
Depositing lab: Steve Pollard. Depositing organization: University of Edinburgh. Publication: STAR: a simple TAL effector assembly reaction using isothermal assembly. Gogolok S, Garcia-Diaz C, Pollard SM. Sci Rep. 2016 Sep 12;6:33209. doi: 10.1038/srep33209. PubMed 27615025.
Backbone
  Vector backbone: pCAG-GFP-IRES-puro
  Vector type: TALEN, Synthetic Biology ; TALE-TF (repressor)
Growth in bacteria
  Bacterial resistance: Ampicillin, 100 μg/mL
  Growth temperature: 37°C
  Growth strain: DH5alpha
  Copy number: High Copy
Gene/Insert
  Gene/Insert name: None
Terms and licenses: Academic/Nonprofit Terms; Industry Terms: Not Available to Industry
How to cite: pTALE-STAR-KRAB-A was a gift from Steve Pollard (Addgene plasmid # 87539 ; http://n2t.net/addgene:87539 ; RRID:Addgene_87539)
