[The description below was written by a language model from this plasmid's Addgene catalogue record and pLannotate feature annotations shown in this document.]
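Description:
pTALE-STAR-KRAB-A is an empty mammalian expression destination vector for building TALE-based transcriptional repressors, derived from the pCAG-GFP-IRES-puro backbone. It is maintained in E. coli as a high-copy plasmid through a ColE1/pUC-type origin and selected with ampicillin via the β-lactamase gene. The annotated sequence (about 6.3 kb) shows no GFP, IRES or puromycin resistance features, so these elements of the parental backbone do not appear to be retained and no mammalian selection marker is evident from the feature table. An SV40 origin, SV40 poly(A) signals and remnants of lac regulatory sequences are also present in the backbone.

The expression unit is driven by the CAG arrangement: CMV immediate-early enhancer, chicken β-actin promoter and a chimeric β-actin/β-globin intron, which together give strong constitutive expression in many mammalian cell types. Downstream lies an open reading frame scaffold beginning with a 3xFLAG epitope tag for detection, followed by fragments matching Xanthomonas TAL effectors (annotated as avrXa10 and avrBs3), which correspond to the N-terminal and C-terminal TALE flanking regions. The gap between them is presumably where a custom DNA-binding repeat array is inserted; the short TetR-like match there is probably incidental or part of a stuffer. After the C-terminal TALE region, a fragment annotated as human ZNF720 most likely represents the KRAB repression domain named in the construct, and the unit ends with a bGH polyadenylation signal.

According to the record, the vector serves as the recipient in the STAR method, in which TALE repeats are assembled by isothermal assembly to yield a FLAG-tagged TALE-KRAB fusion for targeted gene repression. The record does not explain the meaning of the "A" suffix.
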