Features (pLannotate 1.2.2; 22 found; start..end, strand, type, name):
      1..380     +  enhancer       CMV enhancer: human cytomegalovirus immediate early enhancer
    383..658     +  promoter       chicken β-actin promoter: No description available
    659..1667    +  intron         chimeric intron: chimera between introns from chicken β-actin and rabbit β-globin
   1740..1805    +  CDS            3xFLAG: three tandem FLAG® epitope tags, followed by an enterokinase cleavage site
   1857..2267    +  CDS            avrXa10 (fragment): AVX10_XANOO - Experimental evidence at protein level: Swiss-Prot protein existence level 1. Avirulence protein. Induces the hypersensitive response (HR)in rice plants carrying the resistance gene Xa10. Activity depends on the presence of the core repeat domains; replacement with repeat domains from other proteins (AvrBs3 of X.euvesicatoria (AC P14727) or AvrXa7 of this organism) does not elicit the HR. Probably acts as a transcription factor in its host plant (rice) to induce plant resistance or disease. From Xanthomonas oryzae pv. oryzae.
   2301..2327    +  CDS            TetR (fragment): tetracycline resistance regulatory protein; tetR
   2420..2608    +  CDS            avrBs3 (fragment): AVRB3_XANEU - Experimental evidence at protein level: Swiss-Prot protein existence level 1. Avirulence protein. Acts as a transcription factor in C.annuum plants. In susceptible plants lacking the Bs3 resistance gene induces expression of a number of genes, including genes homologous to a family of auxin-induced genes, alpha-expansin genes, pectate lyase, anthocyanidin glucoside rhamnosyl transferase and at least one transcription factor, UPA20. Their expression leads to plant hypertrophy in mesophyll cells, probably mainly mediated by UPA20 (PubMed:17962565). In resistant plants induces the h
   2696..2941    +  CDS            ZNF720 (fragment): ZN720_HUMAN - Experimental evidence at protein level: Swiss-Prot protein existence level 1. From Homo sapiens (Human).
   2913..3137    +  polyA_signal   bGH poly(A) signal: bovine growth hormone polyadenylation signal
   3141..3157    +  promoter       SV40 promoter (fragment): SV40 enhancer and early promoter
   3208..3224    -  protein_bind   lac operator: The lac repressor binds to the lac operator to inhibit transcription in E. coli. This inhibition can be relieved by adding lactose or isopropyl-β-D-thiogalactopyranoside (IPTG). lac repressor encoded by lacI
   3232..3262    -  promoter       lac promoter: promoter for the E. coli lac operon
   3277..3298    -  protein_bind   CAP binding site: CAP binding activates transcription in the presence of cAMP. E. coli catabolite activator protein
   3311..3350    -  CDS            lacI (fragment): lac repressor; lacI; The lac repressor binds to the lac operator to inhibit transcription in E. coli. This inhibition can be relieved by adding lactose or isopropyl-β-D-thiogalactopyranoside (IPTG).
   3357..3379    +  promoter       SV40 promoter (fragment): SV40 enhancer and early promoter
   3403..3538    +  rep_origin     SV40 ori: SV40 origin of replication
   3558..3692    +  polyA_signal   SV40 poly(A) signal: SV40 polyadenylation signal
   3694..3748    -  CDS            lacI (fragment): lac repressor; lacI; The lac repressor binds to the lac operator to inhibit transcription in E. coli. This inhibition can be relieved by adding lactose or isopropyl-β-D-thiogalactopyranoside (IPTG).
   3931..4519    -  rep_origin     ori: high-copy-number ColE1/pMB1/pBR322/pUC origin of replication
   4690..5550    -  CDS            AmpR: β-lactamase; bla; confers resistance to ampicillin, carbenicillin, and related antibiotics
   5551..5567    -  promoter       AmpR promoter (fragment): bla
   6153..6287    +  polyA_signal   SV40 poly(A) signal: SV40 polyadenylation signal
>Addgene plasmid #87539 | pTALE-STAR-KRAB-A | depositor full sequence | sequence record 170744 | Full Sequence
GACATTGATTATTGACTAGTTATTAATAGTAATCAATTACGGGGTCATTAGTTCATAGCCCATATATGGA
GTTCCGCGTTACATAACTTACGGTAAATGGCCCGCCTGGCTGACCGCCCAACGACCCCCGCCCATTGACG
TCAATAATGACGTATGTTCCCATAGTAACGCCAATAGGGACTTTCCATTGACGTCAATGGGTGGACTATT
TACGGTAAACTGCCCACTTGGCAGTACATCAAGTGTATCATATGCCAAGTACGCCCCCTATTGACGTCAA
TGACGGTAAATGGCCCGCCTGGCATTATGCCCAGTACATGACCTTATGGGACTTTCCTACTTGGCAGTAC
ATCTACGTATTAGTCATCGCTATTACCATGGGTCGAGGTGAGCCCCACGTTCTGCTTCACTCTCCCCATC
TCCCCCCCCTCCCCACCCCCAATTTTGTATTTATTTATTTTTTAATTATTTTGTGCAGCGATGGGGGCGG
GGGGGGGGGGGGCGCGCGCCAGGCGGGGCGGGGCGGGGCGAGGGGCGGGGCGGGGCGAGGCGGAGAGGTG
CGGCGGCAGCCAATCAGAGCGGCGCGCTCCGAAAGTTTCCTTTTATGGCGAGGCGGCGGCGGCGGCGGCC
CTATAAAAAGCGAAGCGCGCGGCGGGCGGGAGTCGCTGCGTTGCCTTCGCCCCGTGCCCCGCTCCGCGCC
GCCTCGCGCCGCCCGCCCCGGCTCTGACTGACCGCGTTACTCCCACAGGTGAGCGGGCGGGACGGCCCTT
CTCCTCCGGGCTGTAATTAGCGCTTGGTTTAATGACGGCTCGTTTCTTTTCTGTGGCTGCGTGAAAGCCT
TAAAGGGCTCCGGGAGGGCCCTTTGTGCGGGGGGGAGCGGCTCGGGGGGTGCGTGCGTGTGTGTGTGCGT
GGGGAGCGCCGCGTGCGGCCCGCGCTGCCCGGCGGCTGTGAGCGCTGCGGGCGCGGCGCGGGGCTTTGTG
CGCTCCGCGTGTGCGCGAGGGGAGCGCGGCCGGGGGCGGTGCCCCGCGGTGCGGGGGGGCTGCGAGGGGA
ACAAAGGCTGCGTGCGGGGTGTGTGCGTGGGGGGGTGAGCAGGGGGTGTGGGCGCGGCGGTCGGGCTGTA
ACCCCCCCCTGCACCCCCCTCCCCGAGTTGCTGAGCACGGCCCGGCTTCGGGTGCGGGGCTCCGTGCGGG
GCGTGGCGCGGGGCTCGCCGTGCCGGGCGGGGGGTGGCGGCAGGTGGGGGTGCCGGGCGGGGCGGGGCCG
CCTCGGGCCGGGGAGGGCTCGGGGGAGGGGCGCGGCGGCCCCGGAGCGCCGGCGGCTGTCGAGGCGCGGC
GAGCCGCAGCCATTGCCTTTTATGGTAATCGTGCGAGAGGGCGCAGGGACTTCCTTTGTCCCAAATCTGG
CGGAGCCGAAATCTGGGAGGCGCCGCCGCACCCCCTCTAGCGGGCGCGGGCGAAGCGGTGCGGCGCCGGC
AGGAAGGAAATGGGCGGGGAGGGCCTTCGTGCGTCGCCGCGCCGCCGTCCCCTTCTCCATCTCCAGCCTC
GGGGCTGCCGCAGGGGGACGGCTGCCTTCGGGGGGGACGGGGCAGGGCGGGGTTCGGCTTCTGGCGTGTG
ACCGGCGGCTCTAGAGCCTCTGCTAACCATGTTCATGCCTTCTTCTTTTTCCTACAGCTCCTGGGCAACG
TGCTGGTTGTTGTGCTGTCTCATCATTTTGGCAAAGAATTCCTCGAGGCCGCCACCATGGACTACAAAGA
CCATGACGGTGATTATAAAGATCATGACATCGATTACAAGGATGACGATGACAAGATGGCCCCCAAGAAG
AAGAGGAAGGTGGGCATTCACCGCGGGGTACCTATGGTGGACTTGAGGACACTCGGTTATTCGCAACAGC
AACAGGAGAAAATCAAGCCTAAGGTCAGGAGCACCGTCGCGCAACACCACGAGGCGCTTGTGGGGCATGG
CTTCACTCATGCGCATATTGTCGCGCTTTCACAGCACCCTGCGGCGCTTGGGACGGTGGCTGTCAAATAC
CAAGATATGATTGCGGCCCTGCCCGAAGCCACGCACGAGGCAATTGTAGGGGTCGGTAAACAGTGGTCGG
GAGCGCGAGCACTTGAGGCGCTGCTGACTGTGGCGGGTGAGCTTAGGGGGCCTCCGCTCCAGCTCGACAC
CGGGCAGCTGCTGAAGATCGCGAAGAGAGGGGGAGTAACAGCGGTAGAGGCAGTGCACGCCTGGCGCAAT
GCGCTCACCGGGGCCCCCTTGAACCTGCAGGATACGTTTATCAGTGATAAAGTGTCAAGCATGACAAAGT
TGCAGCCGAATACAGTGGTATCCTGCAGGTGCTCTGTCAGGACCACGGGCTTACGCCACAACAGGTGGTG
GCGATTGCATCTAACATTGGCGGACGCCCTGCCTTGGTGTCCATCGTAGCCCAATTGTCCAGGCCCGATC
CCGCGTTGGCTGCGTTAACGAATGACCATCTGGTGGCGTTGGCATGTCTTGGTGGACGACCCGCGCTCGA
TGCAGTCAAAAAGGGTCTGCCTCATGCTCCCGCATTGATCAAAAGAACCAACCGGCGGATTCCCGAGAGA
ACTTCCCATCGAGTCGCGGCTAGCCCCAAGAAGAAGAGAAAGGTGGAGGCCAGCGGTTCCGGACAGTGGA
TGGACGCGAAATCACTTACGGCATGGTCGAGAACACTGGTTACGTTCAAGGACGTGTTTGTGGACTTTAC
ACGTGAGGAGTGGAAATTGCTGGATACTGCGCAACAAATTGTGTATCGAAATGTCATGCTTGAGAATTAC
AAGAACCTCGTCAGTCTCGGATACCAGTTGACGAAACCGGATGTGATCCTTAGGCTCGAAAAGGGGGAAG
AACCTTGGCTGGTATAAAGCTGAGCTCGCTGATCAGCCTCGACTGTGCCTTCTAGTTGCCAGCCATCTGT
TGTTTGCCCCTCCCCCGTGCCTTCCTTGACCCTGGAAGGTGCCACTCCCACTGTCCTTTCCTAATAAAAT
GAGGAAATTGCATCGCATTGTCTGAGTAGGTGTCATTCTATTCTGGGGGGTGGGGTGGGGCAGGACAGCA
AGGGGGAGGATTGGGAAGACAATAGCAGGCATGCTGGGGATGCGGTGGGCTCTATGGCTTCTGAGGCGGA
AAGAACCTGCAGCCCAAGCTTGGCGTAATCATGGTCATAGCTGTTTCCTGTGTGAAATTGTTATCCGCTC
ACAATTCCACACAACATACGAGCCGGAAGCATAAAGTGTAAAGCCTGGGGTGCCTAATGAGTGAGCTAAC
TCACATTAATTGCGTTGCGCTCACTGCCCGCTTTCCAGTCGGGAAACCTGTCGTGCCAGCGGATCCGCAT
CTCAATTAGTCAGCAACCATAGTCCCGCCCCTAACTCCGCCCATCCCGCCCCTAACTCCGCCCAGTTCCG
CCCATTCTCCGCCCCATGGCTGACTAATTTTTTTTATTTATGCAGAGGCCGAGGCCGCCTCGGCCTCTGA
GCTATTCCAGAAGTAGTGAGGAGGCTTTTTTGGAGGCCTAGGCTTTTGCAAAAAGCTAACTTGTTTATTG
CAGCTTATAATGGTTACAAATAAAGCAATAGCATCACAAATTTCACAAATAAAGCATTTTTTTCACTGCA
TTCTAGTTGTGGTTTGTCCAAACTCATCAATGTATCTTATCATGTCTGGATCCGCTGCATTAATGAATCG
GCCAACGCGCGGGGAGAGGCGGTTTGCGTATTGGGCGCTCTTCCGCTTCCTCGCTCACTGACTCGCTGCG
CTCGGTCGTTCGGCTGCGGCGAGCGGTATCAGCTCACTCAAAGGCGGTAATACGGTTATCCACAGAATCA
GGGGATAACGCAGGAAAGAACATGTGAGCAAAAGGCCAGCAAAAGGCCAGGAACCGTAAAAAGGCCGCGT
TGCTGGCGTTTTTCCATAGGCTCCGCCCCCCTGACGAGCATCACAAAAATCGACGCTCAAGTCAGAGGTG
GCGAAACCCGACAGGACTATAAAGATACCAGGCGTTTCCCCCTGGAAGCTCCCTCGTGCGCTCTCCTGTT
CCGACCCTGCCGCTTACCGCATACCTGTCCGCCTTTCTCCCTTCGGGAAGCGTGGCGCTTTCTCAATGCT
CACGCTGTAGGTATCTCAGTTCGGTGTAGGTCGTTCGCTCCAAGCTGGGCTGTGTGCACGAACCCCCCGT
TCAGCCCGACCGCTGCGCCTTATCCGGTAACTATCGTCTTGAGTCCAACCCGGTAAGACACGACTTATCG
CCACTGGCAGCAGCCACTGGTAACAGGATTAGCAGAGCGAGGTATGTAGGCGGTGCTACAGAGTTCTTGA
AGTGGTGGCCTAACTACGGCTACACTAGAAGGACAGTATTTGGTATCTGCGCTCTGCTGAAGCCAGTTAC
CTTCGGAAAAAGAGTTGGTAGCTCTTGATCCGGCAAACAAACCACCGCTGGTAGCGGTGGTTTTTTTGTT
TGCAAGCAGCAGATTACGCGCAGAAAAAAAGGATCTCAAGAAGATCCTTTGATCTTTTCTACGGGGTCTG
ACGCTCAGTGGAACGAAAACTCACGTTAAGGGATTTTGGTCATGAGATTATCAAAAAGGATCTTCACCTA
GATCCTTTTAAATTAAAAATGAAGTTTTAAATCAATCTAAAGTATATATGAGTAAACTTGGTCTGACAGT
TACCAATGCTTAATCAGTGAGGCACCTATCTCAGCGATCTGTCTATTTCGTTCATCCATAGTTGCCTGAC
TCCCCGTCGTGTAGATAACTACGATACGGGAGGGCTTACCATCTGGCCCCAGTGCTGCAATGATACCGCG
AGACCCACGCTCACCGGCTCCAGATTTATCAGCAATAAACCAGCCAGCCGGAAGGGCCGAGCGCAGAAGT
GGTCCTGCAACTTTATCCGCCTCCATCCAGTCTATTAATTGTTGCCGGGAAGCTAGAGTAAGTAGTTCGC
CAGTTAATAGTTTGCGCAACGTTGTTGCCATTGCTACAGGCATCGTGGTGTCACGCTCGTCGTTTGGTAT
GGCTTCATTCAGCTCCGGTTCCCAACGATCAAGGCGAGTTACATGATCCCCCATGTTGTGCAAAAAAGCG
GTTAGCTCCTTCGGTCCTCCGATCGTTGTCAGAAGTAAGTTGGCCGCAGTGTTATCACTCATGGTTATGG
CAGCACTGCATAATTCTCTTACTGTCATGCCATCCGTAAGATGCTTTTCTGTGACTGGTGAGTACTCAAC
CAAGTCATTCTGAGAATAGTGTATGCGGCGACCGAGTTGCTCTTGCCCGGCGTCAATACGGGATAATACC
GCGCCACATAGCAGAACTTTAAAAGTGCTCATCATTGGAAAACGTTCTTCGGGGCGAAAACTCTCAAGGA
TCTTACCGCTGTTGAGATCCAGTTCGATGTAACCCACTCGTGCACCCAACTGATCTTCAGCATCTTTTAC
TTTCACCAGCGTTTCTGGGTGAGCAAAAACAGGAAGGCAAAATGCCGCAAAAAAGGGAATAAGGGCGACA
CGGAAATGTTGAATACTCATACTCTTCCTTTTTCAATGACCGCTTTGGAAAAACAAAGACTGTATTTCCT
GGAAATTAATGTTTATTCAATAAACTGTGTATTCAGCTATATCACATAGTGGTGAGGCTGAAATGAGGCG
GGAAGAGGCGGTTGGGGCTTAATTATATCAATTTGGGTGGCCCCACAGCGCCTCCAAGGCGCCAGTCCTG
TTTTGACAAGTTGCCTCTGGAAGCCTCTACAATGCCTCTCTTCTTTTTCTCCAGAGTAAGCGGAGGCCAG
GGGCCCCCGGCCTCTGCTTAATACTAAAAAAAACAGCTGTTGTCATAGTAATGATTGGGTGGAAACATTC
CAGGCCTGGGTGGAGAGGCTTTTTGCTTCCTCTTGCAAAACCACACTGACATTCCAGGCCTGGGTGGAGA
GGCTTTTTGCTTCCTCTTGCAAAACCACACTGCCCTCTGGAGGGCAGTTGCCTAGCAACTAACTAAAAGA
GGATGTCGCACGGCCAGCTGCGGTCAGTTAGTCACTTCCTGCTTAACTGACTTGACATTTTCTATTTTAA
GAGTCGGGAGGAAAATTACTGTGTTGGAGGCCCTCCGCCATCTTCTGAAGCTGAATCGAATTAACTTGTT
TATTGCAGCTTATAATGGTTACAAATAAAGCAATAGCATCACAAATTTCACAAATAAAGCATTTTTTTCA
CTGCATTCTAGTTGTGGTTTGTCCAAACTCATCAATGTATCTTATCATGTCTGGATCTGATATCATCGTC
