>Addgene plasmid #87539 | pTALE-STAR-KRAB-A | depositor partial sequence | sequence record 170745 | Functional TALE-KRAB domains incl. DBD insertion site
ATGGACTACAAAGACCATGACGGTGATTATAAAGATCATGACATCGATTACAAGGATGACGATGACAAGA
TGGCCCCCAAGAAGAAGAGGAAGGTGGGCATTCACCGCGGGGTACCTATGGTGGACTTGAGGACACTCGG
TTATTCGCAACAGCAACAGGAGAAAATCAAGCCTAAGGTCAGGAGCACCGTCGCGCAACACCACGAGGCG
CTTGTGGGGCATGGCTTCACTCATGCGCATATTGTCGCGCTTTCACAGCACCCTGCGGCGCTTGGGACGG
TGGCTGTCAAATACCAAGATATGATTGCGGCCCTGCCCGAAGCCACGCACGAGGCAATTGTAGGGGTCGG
TAAACAGTGGTCGGGAGCGCGAGCACTTGAGGCGCTGCTGACTGTGGCGGGTGAGCTTAGGGGGCCTCCG
CTCCAGCTCGACACCGGGCAGCTGCTGAAGATCGCGAAGAGAGGGGGAGTAACAGCGGTAGAGGCAGTGC
ACGCCTGGCGCAATGCGCTCACCGGGGCCCCCTTGAACCTGCAGGATACGTTTATCAGTGATAAAGTGTC
AAGCATGACAAAGTTGCAGCCGAATACAGTGGTATCCTGCAGGTGCTCTGTCAGGACCACGGGCTTACGC
CACAACAGGTGGTGGCGATTGCATCTAACATTGGCGGACGCCCTGCCTTGGTGTCCATCGTAGCCCAATT
GTCCAGGCCCGATCCCGCGTTGGCTGCGTTAACGAATGACCATCTGGTGGCGTTGGCATGTCTTGGTGGA
CGACCCGCGCTCGATGCAGTCAAAAAGGGTCTGCCTCATGCTCCCGCATTGATCAAAAGAACCAACCGGC
GGATTCCCGAGAGAACTTCCCATCGAGTCGCGGCTAGCCCCAAGAAGAAGAGAAAGGTGGAGGCCAGCGG
TTCCGGACAGTGGATGGACGCGAAATCACTTACGGCATGGTCGAGAACACTGGTTACGTTCAAGGACGTG
TTTGTGGACTTTACACGTGAGGAGTGGAAATTGCTGGATACTGCGCAACAAATTGTGTATCGAAATGTCA
TGCTTGAGAATTACAAGAACCTCGTCAGTCTCGGATACCAGTTGACGAAACCGGATGTGATCCTTAGGCT
CGAAAAGGGGGAAGAACCTTGGCTGGTATAA
