>Addgene plasmid #87539 | pTALE-STAR-KRAB-A | depositor partial sequence | sequence record 170746 | half repeat encoding NI
CTTACGCCACAACAGGTGGTGGCGATTGCATCTAACATTGGCGGACGCCCTGCCTTGGTG
