>Addgene plasmid #87539 | pTALE-STAR-KRAB-A | addgene partial sequence | sequence record 174801 | Addgene Partial NGS Result
GGAGCGCCGGCGGCTGTCGAGGCGCGGCGAGCCGCAGCCATTGCCTTTTATGGTAATCGTGCGAGAGGGC
GCAGGGACTTCCTTTGTCCCAAATCTGTGCGGAGCCGAAATCTGGGAGGCGCCGCCGCACCCCCTCTAGC
GGGCGCGGGGCGAAGCGGTGCGGCGCCGGCAGGAAGGAAATGGGCGGGGAGGGCCTTCGTGCGTCGCCGC
GCCGCCGTCCCCTTCTCCCTCTCCAGCCTCGGGGCTGTCCGCGGGGGGACGGCTGCCTTCGGGGGGGACG
GGGCAGGGCGGGGTTCGGCTTCTGGCGTGTGACCGGCGGCTCTAGAGCCTCTGCTAACCATGTTCATGCC
TTCTTCTTTTTCCTACAGCTCCTGGGCAACGTGCTGGTTATTGTGCTGTCTCATCATTTTGGCAAAGAAT
TCCTCGAGGCCGCCACCATGGACTACAAAGACCATGACGGTGATTATAAAGATCATGACATCGATTACAA
GGATGACGATGACAAGATGGCCCCCAAGAAGAAGAGGAAGGTGGGCATTCACCGCGGGGTACCTATGGTG
GACTTGAGGACACTCGGTTATTCGCAACAGCAACAGGAGAAAATCAAGCCTAAGGTCAGGAGCACCGTCG
CGCAACACCACGAGGCGCTTGTGGGGCATGGCTTCACTCATGCGCATATTGTCGCGCTTTCACAGCACCC
TGCGGCGCTTGGGACGGTGGCTGTCAAATACCAAGATATGATTGCGGCCCTGCCCGAAGCCACGCACGAG
GCAATTGTAGGGGTCGGTAAACAGTGGTCGGGAGCGCGAGCACTTGAGGCGCTGCTGACTGTGGCGGGTG
AGCTTAGGGGGCCTCCGCTCCAGCTCGACACCGGGCAGCTGCTGAAGATCGCGAAGAGAGGGGGAGTAAC
AGCGGTAGAGGCAGTGCACGCCTGGCGCAATGCGCTCACCGGGGCCCCCTTGAACCTGCAGGATACGTTT
ATCAGTGATAAAGTGTCAAGCATGACAAAGTTGCAGCCGAATACAGTGGTATCCTGCAGGTGCTCTGTCA
GGACCACGGGCTTACGCCACAACAGGTGGTGGCGATTGCATCTAACATTGGCGGACGCCCTGCCTTGGTG
TCCATCGTAGCCCAATTGTCCAGGCCCGATCCCGCGTTGGCTGCGTTAACGAATGACCATCTGGTGGCGT
TGGCATGTCTTGGTGGACGACCCGCGCTCGATGCAGTCAAAAAGGGTCTGCCTCATGCTCCCGCATTGAT
CAAAAGAACCAACCGGCGGATTCCCGAGAGAACTTCCCATCGAGTCGCGGCTAGCCCCAAGAAGAAGAGA
AAGGTGGAGGCCAGCGGTTCCGGACAGTGGATGGACGCGAAATCACTTACGGCATGGTCGAGAACACTGG
TTACGTTCAAGGACGTGTTTGTGGACTTTACACGTGAGGAGTGGAAATTGCTGGATACTGCGCAACAAAT
TGTGTATCGAAATGTCATGCTTGAGAATTACAAGAACCTCGTCAGTCTCGGATACCAGTTGACGAAACCG
GATGTGATCCTTAGGCTCGAAAAGGGGGAAGAACCTTGGCTGGTATAAAGCTGAGCTCGCTGATCAGCCT
CGACTGTGCCTTCTAGTTGCCAGCCATCTGTTGTTTGCCCCTCCCCCGTGCCTTCCTTGACCCTGGAAGG
TGCCACTCCCACTGTCCTTTCCTAATAAAATGAGGAAATTGCATCGCATTGTCTGAGTAGGTGTCATTCT
ATTCTGGGGGGTGGGGTGGGGCAGGACAGCAAGGGGGAGGATTGGGAAGACAATAGCAGGCATGCTGGGG
ATGCGGTGGGCTCTATGGCTTCTGAGGCGGAAAGAACCTGCAGCCCAAGCTTGGCGTAATCATGGTCATA
GCTGTTTCCTGTGTGAAATTGTTATCCGCTCACAATTCCACACAACATACGAGCCGGAAGCATAAAGTGT
AAAGCCTGGGGTGCCTAATGAGTGAGCTAACTCACATTAATTGCGTTGCGCTCACTGCCCGCTTTCCAGT
CGGGAAACCTGTCGTGCCAGCGGATCCGCATCTCAATTAGTCAGCAACCATAGTCCCGCCCCTAACTCCG
CCCATCCCGCCCCTAACTCCGCCCAGTTCCGCCCATTCTCCGCCCCATGGCTGACTAATTTTTTTTATTT
ATGCAGAGGCCGAGGCCGCCTCGGCCTCTGAGCTATTCCAGAAGTAGTGAGGAGGCTTTTTTGGAGGCCT
AGGCTTTTGCAAAAAGCTAACTTGTTTATTGCAGCTTATAATGGTTACAAATAAAGCAATAGCATCACAA
ATTTCACAAATAAAGCATTTTTTTCACTGCATTCTAGTTGTGGTTTGTCCAAACTCATCAATGTATCTTA
TCATGTCTGGATCCGCTGCATTAATGAATCGGCCAACGCGCGGGGAGAGGCGGTTTGCGTATTGGGCGCT
CTTCCGCTTCCTCGCTCACTGACTCGCTGCGCTCGGTCGTTCGGCTGCGGCGAGCGGTATCAGCTCACTC
AAAGGCGGTAATACGGTTATCCACAGAATCAGGGGATAACGCAGGAAAGAACATGTGAGCAAAAGGCCAG
CAAAAGGCCAGGAACCGTAAAAAGGCCGCGTTGCTGGCGTTTTTCCATAGGCTCCGCCCCCCTGACGAGC
ATCACAAAAATCGACGCTCAAGTCAGAGGTGGCGAAACCCGACAGGACTATAAAGATACCAGGCGTTTCC
CCCTGGAAGCTCCCTCGTGCGCTCTCCTGTTCCGACCCTGCCGCTTACCGCATACCTGTCCGCCTTTCTC
CCTTCGGGAAGCGTGGCGCTTTCTCATAGCTCACGCTGTAGGTATCTCAGTTCGGTGTAGGTCGTTCGCT
CCAAGCTGGGCTGTGTGCACGAACCCCCCGTTCAGCCCGACCGCTGCGCCTTATCCGGTAACTATCGTCT
TGAGTCCAACCCGGTAAGACACGACTTATCGCCACTGGCAGCAGCCACTGGTAACAGGATTAGCAGAGCG
AGGTATGTAGGCGGTGCTACAGAGTTCTTGAAGTGGTGGCCTAACTACGGCTACACTAGAAGAACAGTAT
TTGGTATCTGCGCTCTGCTGAAGCCAGTTACCTTCGGAAAAAGAGTTGGTAGCTCTTGATCCGGCAAACA
AACCACCGCTGGTAGCGGTGGTTTTTTTGTTTGCAAGCAGCAGATTACGCGCAGAAAAAAAGGATCTCAA
GAAGATCCTTTGATCTTTTCTACGGGGTCTGACGCTCAGTGGAACGAAAACTCACGTTAAGGGATTTTGG
TCATGAGATTATCAAAAAGGATCTTCACCTAGATCCTTTTAAATTAAAAATGAAGTTTTAAATCAATCTA
AAGTATATATGAGTAAACTTGGTCTGACAGTTACCAATGCTTAATCAGTGAGGCACCTATCTCAGCGATC
TGTCTATTTCGTTCATCCATAGTTGCCTGACTCCCCGTCGTGTAGATAACTACGATACGGGAGGGCTTAC
CATCTGGCCCCAGTGCTGCAATGATACCGCGAGACCCACGCTCACCGGCTCCAGATTTATCAGCAATAAA
CCAGCCAGCCGGAAGGGCCGAGCGCAGAAGTGGTCCTGCAACTTTATCCGCCTCCATCCAGTCTATTAAT
TGTTGCCGGGAAGCTAGAGTAAGTAGTTCGCCAGTTAATAGTTTGCGCAACGTTGTTGCCATTGCTACAG
GCATCGTGGTGTCACGCTCGTCGTTTGGTATGGCTTCATTCAGCTCCGGTTCCCAACGATCAAGGCGAGT
TACATGATCCCCCATGTTGTGCAAAAAAGCGGTTAGCTCCTTCGGTCCTCCGATCGTTGTCAGAAGTAAG
TTGGCCGCAGTGTTATCACTCATGGTTATGGCAGCACTGCATAATTCTCTTACTGTCATGCCATCCGTAA
GATGCTTTTCTGTGACTGGTGAGTACTCAACCAAGTCATTCTGAGAATAGTGTATGCGGCGACCGAGTTG
CTCTTGCCCGGCGTCAATACGGGATAATACCGCGCCACATAGCAGAACTTTAAAAGTGCTCATCATTGGA
AAACGTTCTTCGGGGCGAAAACTCTCAAGGATCTTACCGCTGTTGAGATCCAGTTCGATGTAACCCACTC
GTGCACCCAACTGATCTTCAGCATCTTTTACTTTCACCAGCGTTTCTGGGTGAGCAAAAACAGGAAGGCA
AAATGCCGCAAAAAAGGGAATAAGGGCGACACGGAAATGTTGAATACTCATACTCTTCCTTTTTCAATGA
CCGCTTTGGAAAAACAAAGACTGTATTTCCTGGAAATTAATGTTTATTCAATAAACTGTGTATTCAGCTA
TATTCACATAGTGGTGAGGCTGAAATGAGGCGGGAAGAGGCGGTTGGGGCTTAATTATATCAATTTGGGT
GGCCCCACAGCGCCTCCAAGGCGCCAGTCCTGTTTTGACAAGTTGCCTCTGGAAGCCTCTCTTCTTTTTC
TCCAGAGTAAGCGGAGGCCAGGGGCCCCCGGCCTCTGCTTAATACTAAAAAAAACAGCTGTTGTCATAGT
AATGATTGGGTGGAAACATTCCAGGCCTGGGTGGAGAGGCTTTTTGCTTCCTCTTGCAAAACCACACTGA
CATTCCAGGCCTGGGTGGAGAGGCTTTTTGCTTCCTCTTGCAAAACCACACTGCCCTCTGGAGGGCAGTT
GCCTAGCAACTAATTAAAAGAGGATGTCGCACGGCCAGCTGCGGTCAGTTAGTCACTTCCTGCTTAACTG
ACTTGACATTTTCTATTTTAAGAGTCGGGAGGAAAATTACTGTGTTGGAGGCCCTCCGCCATCTTCTGAA
GCTGAATCGAATTAACTTGTTTATTGCAGCTTATAATGGTTACAAATAAAGCAATAGCATCACAAATTTC
ACAAATAAAGCATTTTTTTCACTGCATTCTAGTTGTGGTTTGTCCAAACTCATCAATGTATCTTATCATG
TCTGGATCTGATATCATCGTC
